Addgene plasmid #231532: pHAGE2-TetO-Sox2-HMG
Purpose: Expresses mouse Sox2 HMG in mammalian cells, for lentivirus generation
Depositing lab: Ralf Jauch. Depositing organization: University of Hong Kong. Publication: The emergence of Sox and POU transcription factors predates the origins of animal stem cells. Gao Y, Tan DS, Girbig M, Hu H, Zhou X, Xie Q, Yeung SW, Lee KS, Ho SY, Cojocaru V, Yan J, Hochberg GKA, de Mendoza A, Jauch R. Nat Commun. 2024 Nov 14;15(1):9868. doi: 10.1038/s41467-024-54152-x. PubMed 39543096.
Backbone
  Vector backbone: pHAGE2-TetO
  Vector type: Lentiviral
Growth in bacteria
  Bacterial resistance: Ampicillin, 100 μg/mL
  Growth temperature: 37°C
  Growth strain: NEB Stable
  Copy number: High Copy
Gene/Insert
  Gene/Insert name: mSox2 HMG
  Species: M. musculus (mouse)
  Cloning method: Gene Synthesis
Terms and licenses: Academic/Nonprofit Terms; Industry Terms: Not Available to Industry
How to cite: pHAGE2-TetO-Sox2-HMG was a gift from Ralf Jauch (Addgene plasmid # 231532 ; http://n2t.net/addgene:231532 ; RRID:Addgene_231532)
