[The description below was written by a language model from this plasmid's Addgene catalogue record and pLannotate feature annotations shown in this document.]
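Description:
pHAGE2-TetO-Sox2-HMG is an HIV-1-derived lentiviral transfer plasmid of about 6.5 kb, built on the pHAGE2-TetO backbone, for tetracycline-regulated expression of the HMG domain of mouse Sox2 in mammalian cells. In bacteria it is maintained through a high-copy ColE1/pUC-type origin and selected with ampicillin via the bla gene. Residual lac regulatory sequences and small SV40 origin and poly(A) fragments sit in the backbone outside the viral region.

The viral portion carries a truncated 5' LTR, the Ψ packaging signal with an adjoining gag fragment, the Rev response element for Rev-dependent export of the genomic RNA, and the cPPT/CTS, which aids nuclear import of the reverse-transcribed genome. Downstream lies a tetracycline response element with seven tetO repeats joined to a minimal CMV promoter, so transcription depends on a Tet transactivator and doxycycline supplied separately; the plasmid encodes no transactivator. The promoter drives a short open reading frame of roughly 260 nt. The automated annotation labels it as a human SOX15 fragment, most likely because HMG boxes are conserved across Sox proteins, and by position it corresponds to the synthesised mSox2 HMG insert named in the catalogue entry. No epitope tag, reporter or mammalian selection marker is annotated. A WPRE follows to enhance transcript stability and expression. The self-inactivating ΔU3 3' LTR contains a loxP site; a site in this position is copied into both LTRs on integration, which would permit Cre-mediated excision of the provirus.

The plasmid is intended for producing lentivirus with separately supplied packaging and envelope functions. The associated publication concerns the evolutionary origins of Sox and POU transcription factors.
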