Features (pLannotate 1.2.2; 27 found; start..end, strand, type, name):
    377..634     +  LTR            5' LTR (truncated): truncated 5' long terminal repeat (LTR) from HIV-1
    681..806     +  misc_feature   HIV-1 Ψ: packaging signal of human immunodeficiency virus type 1
    790..1128    +  CDS            HIV-1 gag (fragment): gag protein from human immunodeficiency virus 1; gag
   1303..1536    +  misc_feature   RRE: The Rev response element (RRE) of HIV-1 allows for Rev-dependent mRNA export from the nucleus to the cytoplasm.
   1913..2013    +  CDS            Rev (fragment): human immunodeficiency virus 1 (HIV-1) Rev protein; rev; enhances nuclear export of unspliced and incompletely spliced viral mRNAs
   2058..2175    +  misc_feature   cPPT/CTS: central polypurine tract and central termination sequence of HIV-1
   2217..2237    -  promoter       SV40 promoter (fragment): SV40 enhancer and early promoter
   2251..2521    +  protein_bind   tetracycline response element: contains seven copies of the tetracycline operator tetO tetracycline repressor TetR
   2532..2549    +  misc_feature   MCS (fragment): pUC18/19 multiple cloning site
   2549..2616    +  promoter       tight TRE promoter (fragment): Tet-responsive promoter PTight, consisting of seven tet operator sequences followed by the minimal CMV promoter
   2664..2927    +  CDS            SOX15 (fragment): SOX15_HUMAN - Also known as SOX12, SOX20, SOX26, SOX27. Experimental evidence at protein level: Swiss-Prot protein existence level 1. Transcription factor that binds to DNA at the 5'-AACAATG-3' consensus sequence (By similarity). Acts as a transcriptional activator and repressor (By similarity). Binds synergistically with POU5F1 (OCT3/4) to gene promoters (By similarity). Binds to the FOXK1 promoter and recruits FHL3, resulting in transcriptional activation of FOXK1 which leads to myoblast proliferation (By similarity). Acts as an inhibitor of myoblast differentiation via transcriptional repre
   2950..3538    +  misc_feature   WPRE: woodchuck hepatitis virus posttranscriptional regulatory element
   3591..3610    +  misc_feature   cPPT/CTS (fragment): central polypurine tract and central termination sequence of HIV-1
   3612..3647    +  LTR            3' LTR (ΔU3) (fragment): self-inactivating 3' long terminal repeat (LTR) from HIV-1
   3668..3701    +  protein_bind   loxP: Cre-mediated recombination occurs in the 8-bp core sequence (GCATACAT). Cre recombinase
   3720..3900    +  LTR            5' LTR (truncated): truncated 5' long terminal repeat (LTR) from HIV-1
   4033..4137    +  promoter       AmpR promoter: bla
   4138..4998    +  CDS            AmpR: β-lactamase; bla; confers resistance to ampicillin, carbenicillin, and related antibiotics
   5169..5757    +  rep_origin     ori: high-copy-number ColE1/pMB1/pBR322/pUC origin of replication
   5940..5994    +  CDS            lacI (fragment): lac repressor; lacI; The lac repressor binds to the lac operator to inhibit transcription in E. coli. This inhibition can be relieved by adding lactose or isopropyl-β-D-thiogalactopyranoside (IPTG).
   6000..6093    +  rep_origin     SV40 ori (fragment): SV40 origin of replication
   6118..6155    +  CDS            lacI (fragment): lac repressor; lacI; The lac repressor binds to the lac operator to inhibit transcription in E. coli. This inhibition can be relieved by adding lactose or isopropyl-β-D-thiogalactopyranoside (IPTG).
   6168..6189    +  protein_bind   CAP binding site: CAP binding activates transcription in the presence of cAMP. E. coli catabolite activator protein
   6204..6234    +  promoter       lac promoter: promoter for the E. coli lac operon
   6242..6258    +  protein_bind   lac operator: The lac repressor binds to the lac operator to inhibit transcription in E. coli. This inhibition can be relieved by adding lactose or isopropyl-β-D-thiogalactopyranoside (IPTG). lac repressor encoded by lacI
   6292..6375    +  polyA_signal   SV40 poly(A) signal (fragment): SV40 polyadenylation signal
   6542..329     +  CDS            nef (fragment) (across the origin): NEF_HV1BR - Experimental evidence at protein level: Swiss-Prot protein existence level 1. Extracellular Nef protein targets CD4(+) T-lymphocytes for apoptosis by interacting with CXCR4 surface receptors (PubMed:14990729). From Human immunodeficiency virus type 1 group M subtype B (isolate BRU/LAI) (HIV-1).
>Addgene plasmid #231532 | pHAGE2-TetO-Sox2-HMG | addgene full sequence | sequence record 465418 | Addgene NGS Result
TGGAAGGGCTAATTCACTCCCAAAGAAGACAAGATATCCTTGATCTGTGGATCTACCACACACAAGGCTA
CTTCCCTGATTAGCAGAACTACACACCAGGGCCAGGGGTCAGATATCCACTGACCTTTGGATGGTGCTAC
AAGCTAGTACCAGTTGAGCCAGATAAGGTAGAAGAGGCCAATAAAGGAGAGAACACCAGCTTGTTACACC
CTGTGAGCCTGCATGGGATGGATGACCCGGAGAGAGAAGTGTTAGAGTGGAGGTTTGACAGCCGCCTAGC
ATTTCATCACGTGGCCCGAGAGCTGCATCCGGAGTACTTCAAGAACTGCTGATATCGAGCTTGCTACAAG
GGACTTTCCGCTGGGGACTTTCCAGGGAGGCGTGGCCTGGGCGGGACTGGGGAGTGGCGAGCCCTCAGAT
CCTGCATATAAGCAGCTGCTTTTTGCCTGTACTGGGTCTCTCTGGTTAGACCAGATCTGAGCCTGGGAGC
TCTCTGGCTAACTAGGGAACCCACTGCTTAAGCCTCAATAAAGCTTGCCTTGAGTGCTTCAAGTAGTGTG
TGCCCGTCTGTTGTGTGACTCTGGTAACTAGAGATCCCTCAGACCCTTTTAGTCAGTGTGGAAAATCTCT
AGCAGTGGCGCCCGAACAGGGACTTGAAAGCGAAAGGGAAACCAGAGGAGCTCTCTCGACGCAGGACTCG
GCTTGCTGAAGCGCGCACGGCAAGAGGCGAGGGGCGGCGACTGGTGAGTACGCCAAAAATTTTGACTAGC
GGAGGCTAGAAGGAGAGAGATGGGTGCGAGAGCGTCAGTATTAAGCGGGGGAGAATTAGATCGCGATGGG
AAAAAATTCGGTTAAGGCCAGGGGGAAAGAAAAAATATAAATTAAAACATATAGTATGGGCAAGCAGGGA
GCTAGAACGATTCGCAGTTAATCCTGGCCTGTTAGAAACATCAGAAGGCTGTAGACAAATACTGGGACAG
CTACAACCATCCCTTCAGACAGGATCAGAAGAACTTAGATCATTATATAATACAGTAGCAACCCTCTATT
GTGTGCATCAAAGGATAGAGATAAAAGACACCAAGGAAGCTTTAGACAAGATAGAGGAAGAGCAAAACAA
AAGTAAGACCACCGCACAGCAAGCGGCCGGCCGCTGATCTTCAGACCTGGAGGAGGAGATATGAGGGACA
ATTGGAGAAGTGAATTATATAAATATAAAGTAGTAAAAATTGAACCATTAGGAGTAGCACCCACCAAGGC
AAAGAGAAGAGTGGTGCAGAGAGAAAAAAGAGCAGTGGGAATAGGAGCTTTGTTCCTTGGGTTCTTGGGA
GCAGCAGGAAGCACTATGGGCGCAGCGTCAATGACGCTGACGGTACAGGCCAGACAATTATTGTCTGGTA
TAGTGCAGCAGCAGAACAATTTGCTGAGGGCTATTGAGGCGCAACAGCATCTGTTGCAACTCACAGTCTG
GGGCATCAAGCAGCTCCAGGCAAGAATCCTGGCTGTGGAAAGATACCTAAAGGATCAACAGCTCCTGGGG
ATTTGGGGTTGCTCTGGAAAACTCATTTGCACCACTGCTGTGCCTTGGAATGCTAGTTGGAGTAATAAAT
CTCTGGAACAGATTTGGAATCACACGACCTGGATGGAGTGGGACAGAGAAATTAACAATTACACAAGCTT
AATACACTCCTTAATTGAAGAATCGCAAAACCAGCAAGAAAAGAATGAACAAGAATTATTGGAATTAGAT
AAATGGGCAAGTTTGTGGAATTGGTTTAACATAACAAATTGGCTGTGGTATATAAAATTATTCATAATGA
TAGTAGGAGGCTTGGTAGGTTTAAGAATAGTTTTTGCTGTACTTTCTATAGTGAATAGAGTTAGGCAGGG
ATATTCACCATTATCGTTTCAGACCCACCTCCCAACCCCGAGGGGACCCGACAGGCCCGAAGGAATAGAA
GAAGAAGGTGGAGAGAGAGACAGAGACAGATCCATTCGATTAGTGAACGGATCTCGACGGTATCGCCGAA
TTCACAAATGGCAGTATTCATCCACAATTTTAAAAGAAAAGGGGGGATTGGGGGGTACAGTGCAGGGGAA
AGAATAGTAGACATAATAGCAACAGACATACAAACTAAAGAATTACAAAAACAAATTACAAAAATTCAAA
ATTTTCGGGTTTATTACAGGGACAGCAGAGATCCAGTTTGGACTAGTCCACACCCTAACTGACACACTCG
AGTTTACCACTCCCTATCAGTGATAGAGAAAAGTGAAAGTCGAGTTTACCACTCCCTATCAGTGATAGAG
AAAAGTGAAAGTCGAGTTTACCACTCCCTATCAGTGATAGAGAAAAGTGAAAGTCGAGTTTACCACTCCC
TATCAGTGATAGAGAAAAGTGAAAGTCGAGTTTACCACTCCCTATCAGTGATAGAGAAAAGTGAAAGTCG
AGTTTACCACTCCCTATCAGTGATAGAGAAAAGTGAAAGTCGAGTTTACCACTCCCTATCAGTGATAGAG
AAAAGTGAAAGTCGAGCTCGGTACCCGGGTCGAGGTAGGCATGTACGGTGGGAGGCCTATATAAGCAGAG
CTCGTTTAGTGAACCGTCAGATCGCCTGGAGACGCCATCCACGCTGTTTTGACCTCCATAGAAGACACCG
GGACCGATCCAGCCTGCGGCCACCACCGGTGACCGCGTCAAGAGGCCCATGAACGCCTTCATGGTATGGT
CCCGGGGGCAGCGGCGTAAGATGGCCCAGGAGAACCCCAAGATGCACAACTCGGAGATCAGCAAGCGCCT
GGGCGCGGAGTGGAAACTTTTGTCCGAGACCGAGAAGCGGCCGTTCATCGACGAGGCCAAGCGGCTGCGC
GCTCTGCACATGAAGGAGCACCCGGATTATAAATACCGGCCGCGGCGGAAAACCAAGTAAGTCGACATCG
ATAGATCCTAATCAACCTCTGGATTACAAAATTTGTGAAAGATTGACTGGTATTCTTAACTATGTTGCTC
CTTTTACGCTATGTGGATACGCTGCTTTAATGCCTTTGTATCATGCTATTGCTTCCCGTATGGCTTTCAT
TTTCTCCTCCTTGTATAAATCCTGGTTGCTGTCTCTTTATGAGGAGTTGTGGCCCGTTGTCAGGCAACGT
GGCGTGGTGTGCACTGTGTTTGCTGACGCAACCCCCACTGGTTGGGGCATTGCCACCACCTGTCAGCTCC
TTTCCGGGACTTTCGCTTTCCCCCTCCCTATTGCCACGGCGGAACTCATCGCCGCCTGCCTTGCCCGCTG
CTGGACAGGGGCTCGGCTGTTGGGCACTGACAATTCCGTGGTGTTGTCGGGGAAATCATCGTCCTTTCCT
TGGCTGCTCGCCTGTGTTGCCACCTGGATTCTGCGCGGGACGTCCTTCTGCTACGTCCCTTCGGCCCTCA
ATCCAGCGGACCTTCCTTCCCGCGGCCTGCTGCCGGCTCTGCGGCCTCTTCCGCGTCTTCGCCTTCGCCC
TCAGACGAGTCGGATCTCCCTTTGGGCCGCCTCCCCGCCTGGTACCTTTAAGACCAATGACTTACAAGGC
AGCTGTAGATCTTAGCCACTTTTTAAAAGAAAAGGGGGGACTGGAAGGGCTAATTCACTCCCAACGAAGA
CAAGATCACCTGCAGGACAGGCGCGCCATAACTTCGTATAGCATACATTATACGAAGTTATCTGCTTTTT
GCTTGTACTGGGTCTCTCTGGTTAGACCAGATCTGAGCCTGGGAGCTCTCTGGCTAACTAGGGAACCCAC
TGCTTAAGCCTCAATAAAGCTTGCCTTGAGTGCTTCAAGTAGTGTGTGCCCGTCTGTTGTGTGACTCTGG
TAACTAGAGATCCCTCAGACCCTTTTAGTCAGTGTGGAAAATCTCTAGCACCCGGGCGATTAAGGAAAGG
GCTAGATCATTCTTGAAGACGAAAGGGCCTCGTGATACGCCTATTTTTATAGGTTAATGTCATGATAATA
ATGGTTTCTTAGACGTCAGGTGGCACTTTTCGGGGAAATGTGCGCGGAACCCCTATTTGTTTATTTTTCT
AAATACATTCAAATATGTATCCGCTCATGAGACAATAACCCTGATAAATGCTTCAATAATATTGAAAAAG
GAAGAGTATGAGTATTCAACATTTCCGTGTCGCCCTTATTCCCTTTTTTGCGGCATTTTGCCTTCCTGTT
TTTGCTCACCCAGAAACGCTGGTGAAAGTAAAAGATGCTGAAGATCAGTTGGGTGCACGAGTGGGTTACA
TCGAACTGGATCTCAACAGCGGTAAGATCCTTGAGAGTTTTCGCCCCGAAGAACGTTTTCCAATGATGAG
CACTTTTAAAGTTCTGCTATGTGGCGCGGTATTATCCCGTGTTGACGCCGGGCAAGAGCAACTCGGTCGC
CGCATACACTATTCTCAGAATGACTTGGTTGAGTACTCACCAGTCACAGAAAAGCATCTTACGGATGGCA
TGACAGTAAGAGAATTATGCAGTGCTGCCATAACCATGAGTGATAACACTGCGGCCAACTTACTTCTGAC
AACGATCGGAGGACCGAAGGAGCTAACCGCTTTTTTGCACAACATGGGGGATCATGTAACTCGCCTTGAT
CGTTGGGAACCGGAGCTGAATGAAGCCATACCAAACGACGAGCGTGACACCACGATGCCTGTAGCAATGG
CAACAACGTTGCGCAAACTATTAACTGGCGAACTACTTACTCTAGCTTCCCGGCAACAATTAATAGACTG
GATGGAGGCGGATAAAGTTGCAGGACCACTTCTGCGCTCGGCCCTTCCGGCTGGCTGGTTTATTGCTGAT
AAATCTGGAGCCGGTGAGCGTGGGTCTCGCGGTATCATTGCAGCACTGGGGCCAGATGGTAAGCCCTCCC
GTATCGTAGTTATCTACACGACGGGGAGTCAGGCAACTATGGATGAACGAAATAGACAGATCGCTGAGAT
AGGTGCCTCACTGATTAAGCATTGGTAACTGTCAGACCAAGTTTACTCATATATACTTTAGATTGATTTA
AAACTTCATTTTTAATTTAAAAGGATCTAGGTGAAGATCCTTTTTGATAATCTCATGACCAAAATCCCTT
AACGTGAGTTTTCGTTCCACTGAGCGTCAGACCCCGTAGAAAAGATCAAAGGATCTTCTTGAGATCCTTT
TTTTCTGCGCGTAATCTGCTGCTTGCAAACAAAAAAACCACCGCTACCAGCGGTGGTTTGTTTGCCGGAT
CAAGAGCTACCAACTCTTTTTCCGAAGGTAACTGGCTTCAGCAGAGCGCAGATACCAAATACTGTTCTTC
TAGTGTAGCCGTAGTTAGGCCACCACTTCAAGAACTCTGTAGCACCGCCTACATACCTCGCTCTGCTAAT
CCTGTTACCAGTGGCTGCTGCCAGTGGCGATAAGTCGTGTCTTACCGGGTTGGACTCAAGACGATAGTTA
CCGGATAAGGCGCAGCGGTCGGGCTGAACGGGGGGTTCGTGCACACAGCCCAGCTTGGAGCGAACGACCT
ACACCGAACTGAGATACCTACAGCGTGAGCTATGAGAAAGCGCCACGCTTCCCGAAGGGAGAAAGGCGGA
CAGGTATCCGGTAAGCGGCAGGGTCGGAACAGGAGAGCGCACGAGGGAGCTTCCAGGGGGAAACGCCTGG
TATCTTTATAGTCCTGTCGGGTTTCGCCACCTCTGACTTGAGCGTCGATTTTTGTGATGCTCGTCAGGGG
GGCGGAGCCTATGGAAAAACGCCAGCAACGCGGCCTTTTTACGGTTCCTGGCCTTTTGCTGGCCTTTTGC
TCACATGTTCTTTCCTGCGTTATCCCCTGATTCTGTGGATAACCGTATTACCGCCTTTGAGTGAGCTGAT
ACCGCTCGCCGCAGCCGAACGACCGAGCGCAGCGAGTCAGTGAGCGAGGAAGCGGAAGAGCGCCCAATAC
GCAAACCGCCTCTCCCCGCGCGTTGGCCGATTCATTAATGCAGCAAGCTCATGGCTGACTAATTTTTTTT
ATTTATGCAGAGGCCGAGGCCGCCTCGGCCTCTGAGCTATTCCAGAAGTAGTGAGGAGGCTTTTTTGGAG
GCCTAGGCTTTTGCAAAAAGCTCCCCGTGGCACGACAGGTTTCCCGACTGGAAAGCGGGCAGTGAGCGCA
ACGCAATTAATGTGAGTTAGCTCACTCATTAGGCACCCCAGGCTTTACACTTTATGCTTCCGGCTCGTAT
GTTGTGTGGAATTGTGAGCGGATAACAATTTCACACAGGAAACAGCTATGACATGATTACGAATTTCACA
AATAAAGCATTTTTTTCACTGCATTCTAGTTGTGGTTTGTCCAAACTCATCAATGTATCTTATCATGTCT
GGATCAACTGGATAACTCAAGCTAACCAAAATCATCCCAAACTTCCCACCCCATACCCTATTACCACTGC
CAATTACCTGTGGTTTCATTTACTCTAAACCTGTGATTCCTCTGAATTATTTTCATTTTAAAGAAATTGT
ATTTGTTAAATATGTACTACAAACTTAGTAGT
